Addgene plasmid #160811: pKP1141
Purpose: Expression of TonB protein
Depositing lab: Kathleen Postle. Depositing organization: Pennsylvania State University. Publication: Death of the TonB Shuttle Hypothesis. Gresock MG, Savenkova MI, Larsen RA, Ollis AA, Postle K. Front Microbiol. 2011 Oct 12;2:206. doi: 10.3389/fmicb.2011.00206. eCollection 2011. PubMed 22016747.
Backbone
  Vector backbone: pPro33
  Vector type: Bacterial Expression
Growth in bacteria
  Bacterial resistance: Chloramphenicol, 25 μg/mL
  Growth temperature: 37°C
  Growth strain: DH5alpha
  Copy number: High Copy
Gene/Insert
  Gene/Insert name: tonB
  Species: Escherichia coli
  Entrez Gene: tonB (a.k.a. b1252, ECK1246, T1rec, exbA)
  Cloning method: Restriction Enzyme; 5′ cloning site Unknown (unknown if destroyed)
Terms and licenses: Academic/Nonprofit Terms; Industry Terms: Not Available to Industry
Depositor comments: Slient GCA-to-GCT mutation at TonB residue A165
How to cite: pKP1141 was a gift from Kathleen Postle (Addgene plasmid # 160811 ; http://n2t.net/addgene:160811 ; RRID:Addgene_160811)
