[The description below was written by a language model from this plasmid's Addgene catalogue record and pLannotate feature annotations shown in this document.]
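Description:
pKP1141 is a bacterial expression plasmid of about 6.6 kb, built on the pPro33 backbone, that carries the Escherichia coli tonB gene. The annotated sequence shows a complete p15A origin of replication, which is normally medium-copy and compatible with ColE1-type plasmids, although the catalogue entry lists the plasmid as high copy. Only fragments of ColE1/pUC and RSF origins are detected. Selection is with chloramphenicol through an intact cat gene driven by its own promoter. The β-lactamase and tetracycline resistance sequences are present only as fragments, apparently remnants of the backbone's construction, and should not be relied on as markers. An M13 phage origin, a partial IS1 element and a bom fragment are also annotated.

The expression cassette has the arrangement expected of a propionate-regulated system. The prpR gene, encoding the transcriptional regulator of the propionate catabolism operon, lies on the opposite strand, upstream of and divergent from a short multiple cloning site fragment and the full-length tonB coding sequence. The promoter itself is not annotated in the feature table, so its identity is not stated directly, but the presence of prpR suggests PrpR-dependent, propionate-inducible control. Transcription is terminated downstream by the rrnB region, comprising the 5S rRNA sequence and the T1 and T2 terminators. No epitope tags or fusions are annotated. The depositor notes a silent GCA-to-GCT change at the codon for alanine 165, which leaves the protein sequence unaltered.

TonB couples energy to outer membrane receptors for active uptake of iron compounds and cobalamin, and the plasmid's stated purpose is expression of TonB protein in E. coli.
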