Features (pLannotate 1.2.2; 19 found; start..end, strand, type, name):
     10..1593    -  CDS            prpR: PRPR_ECOLI - Also known as yahP. Experimental evidence at protein level: Swiss-Prot protein existence level 1. Involved in the transcriptional regulation of the propionate catabolism operon. From Escherichia coli (strain K12).
   1828..1845    +  misc_feature   MCS (fragment): pUC18/19 multiple cloning site
   1882..2598    +  CDS            tonB: TONB_ECOLI - Also known as exbA. Experimental evidence at protein level: Swiss-Prot protein existence level 1. Interacts with outer membrane receptor proteins that carry out high-affinity binding and energy dependent uptake into the periplasmic space of specific substrates such as cobalamin, and various iron compounds (such as iron dicitrate, enterochelin, aerobactin, etc.). In the absence of TonB these receptors bind their substrates but do not carry out active transport. TonB also interacts with some colicins and is involved in the energy-dependent, irreversible steps of bacteriophages phi 8
   2703..2818    +  ncRNA          5S rRNA: Accession: RF00001 - 5S ribosomal RNA
   2822..2908    +  terminator     rrnB T1 terminator: Escherichia coli rrnB; transcription terminator T1 from the E. coli rrnB gene
   3000..3027    +  terminator     rrnB T2 terminator: transcription terminator T2 from the E. coli rrnB gene
   3046..3137    +  promoter       AmpR promoter: bla
   3138..3257    +  CDS            AmpR (fragment): β-lactamase; bla; confers resistance to ampicillin, carbenicillin, and related antibiotics
   3258..3552    +  CDS            bla(M) (fragment): β-lactamase lacking the signal sequence; bla(M); allows cytosolic expression of β-lactamase
   3595..3975    +  rep_origin     M13 ori (sequence partly withheld): M13 bacteriophage origin of replication; arrow indicates direction of (+) strand synthesis
   4161..4394    +  rep_origin     ori (fragment): high-copy-number ColE1/pMB1/pBR322/pUC origin of replication
   4606..5265    -  CDS            CmR: chloramphenicol acetyltransferase; cat; confers resistance to chloramphenicol
   5266..5368    -  promoter       cat promoter: promoter of the E. coli cat gene encoding chloramphenicol acetyltransferase
   5489..5632    +  mobile_element IS1 (fragment): prokaryotic transposable element IS1
   5634..5655    +  misc_feature   bom (fragment): basis of mobility region from pBR322
   5754..5809    -  rep_origin     RSF ori (fragment): Plasmids containing the RSF 1030 origin of replication can be propagated in E. coli cells that contain additional plasmids with compatible origins.
   5897..6442    -  rep_origin     p15A ori: Plasmids containing the medium-copy-number p15A origin of replication can be propagated in E. coli cells that contain a second plasmid with the ColE1 origin.
   6479..6599    -  CDS            TcR (fragment): tetracycline efflux protein; tet; confers resistance to tetracycline
   6609..7       +  promoter       tet promoter (fragment) (across the origin): E. coli promoter for tetracycline efflux protein gene
>Addgene plasmid #160811 | pKP1141 | addgene full sequence | sequence record 316514 | Addgene NGS Result
ATCGATTCAGCTTTTCAGCCGCCGCCAGAACGTCGTCCGGCTGATGCCTAAATAATTCGCCGCTGCTGTT
TTATCGCCATTAAATTTCTCCAGTGCCTGTTGTGGTGTCAGTAAGCGTGGAGCGGGAGTTTTCGCCGACT
CGCGCGCCAGTTCCGGCAGTAGCAGCTGCAAAAATTGCGGCGTTAAATCCGGCGTCGGTTCCACACTTAA
AAATAGCGCCAGTCGCTCCATCATATTGCGCAGTTCACGAATATTGCCCGGCCAGTCGTAGTGCACCAGC
ACGGTTTCGCTTGCCTGTAATCCCTGGCGTAATGCGGCAGAAAACGGGGTGGAGAGCGCCGCCAGAGACA
CTTTCAAAAAGCTTTCCGCCAGTGGCAGAATATCCGCCACCCGCTCGCGCAGTGGTGGCAATTGCAGACG
CAAAATACTCAGCCGATAAAACAGGTCACGGCGAAACTGCCCTTGCCGCATATCTTCTTCCAGATTGCAG
TGAGTGGCGCTAATGACCCGCACATCCACCGGAACAGGCTGATGCCCGCCGACGCGGGTGACCTCTTTTT
CTTCCAGCACCCGCAGCAGCCGGGTCTGCAACGGCAGCGGCATTTCGCCAATCTCATCGAGAAACAGCGT
ACCTCCGTGGGCGATTTCAAACAGCCCGGCGCGACCGCCGCGTCGCGAGCCGGTAAACGCCCCTTCCTCA
TAGCCAAACAGTTCTGCTTCCAGCAGCGATTCGGCAATCGCCCCGCAGTTGACTGCAACAAACGGATGCG
ACTTTTTGCCCTGTCGCGCATCGTGGCGGGCAAAATATTCCCGATGAATCGCCTGGGCCGCCAGCTCTTT
GCCCGTCCCCGTTTCCCCCTCAATCAACACCGCTGCACTGGAGCGGGCATACAGCAAAATAGTCTGCCGT
ACTTGTTCCATCTGTGGTGATTGACCGAGCATATCGCCCAGCACGTAACGAGTTCTCAGGGCGTTGCGGG
TGGCATCGTGAGTGTTATGGCGTAACGACATGCGCGTCATATCCAGCGCATCGCTGAACGCCTGGCGCAC
GGTGGCGGCGGAATAGATAAAAATTCCGGTCATTCCGGCTTCTTCTGCCAGATCGGTAATCAGCCCCGCG
CCGACCACCGCTTCGGTGCCGTTAGCTTTTAGCTCGTTAATCTGCCCGCGTGCGTCTTCTTCGGTAATGT
AGCTACGTTGATCGAGGCGCAAATTAAAGGTTTTTTGAAACGCCACCAGTGCCGGAATAGTTTCCTGATA
AGTGACAACGCCGATAGAAGAGGTGAGTTTTCCGGCTTTTGCCAGTGCCTGTAACACATCGTAGCCGCTC
GGTTTAATCAAAATAACTGGCACTGACAGGCGGCTTTTCAGGTACGCGCCGTTAGATCCAGCGGCGATGA
TGGCGTCACAGCGTTCGTTTGCCAGTTTCTTGTGGATGTAGGTCACCGCTTTTTCAAAGCCAAGCTGGAT
AGGGGTAATGTTCGCCAGGTGATCAAACTCGAGGCTGATATCGCGAAACAGCTCGAACAGGCGCGTTACA
GATACCGTCCAGATAACCGGTTTGTCGTCATTAAGCCGTGGTGGATGTGCCATAGCGCACCGCAAAGTTA
AGAAACCGAATATTGGGTTTAGTCTTGTTTCATAATTGTTGCAATGAAACGCGGTGAAACATTGCCTGAA
ACGTTAACTGAAACGCATATTTGCGGATTAGTTCATGACTTTATCTCTAACAAATTGAAATTAAACATTT
AATTTTATTAAGGCAATTGTGGCACACCCCTTGCTTTGTCTTTATCAACGCAAATAACAAGTTGATAACA
AGCTAGCGAATTCGAGCTCGGTACCAGACCTGGTTTTTCTACTGAAATGATTATGACTTCAATGACCCTT
GATTTACCTCGCCGCTTCCCCTGGCCGACGTTACTTTCGGTCTGCATTCATGGTGCTGTTGTGGCGGGTC
TGCTCTATACCTCGGTACATCAGGTTATTGAACTACCTGCGCCTGCGCAGCCGATTTCTGTCACGATGGT
TACGCCTGCTGATCTCGAACCGCCACAAGCCGTTCAGCCGCCACCGGAGCCGGTGGTAGAGCCAGAACCG
GAACCTGAGCCGATCCCCGAACCGCCAAAAGAAGCACCGGTGGTCATTGAAAAGCCGAAGCCGAAACCTA
AGCCAAAACCGAAGCCGGTGAAAAAGGTACAGGAGCAGCCAAAACGCGATGTCAAACCCGTAGAGTCGCG
TCCGGCATCACCGTTTGAAAATACGGCACCGGCACGCCTGACATCAAGTACAGCAACGGCTGCAACCAGC
AAGCCGGTTACCAGTGTGGCTTCAGGACCACGCGCATTAAGCCGTAATCAGCCGCAGTATCCGGCACGAG
CACAGGCATTGCGCATTGAAGGGCAGGTTAAAGTTAAATTTGACGTTACGCCGGATGGTCGCGTGGATAA
CGTACAAATCCTCTCAGCCAAGCCTGCGAACATGTTTGAGCGTGAGGTGAAAAATGCGATGCGCAGATGG
CGTTATGAGCCGGGTAAGCCAGGCAGTGGGATTGTGGTGAATATCCTGTTTAAAATTAACGGCACCACCG
AAATTCAGTAAGCAGAAGCATGCAAGCTTGGCTGTTTTGGCGGATGAGAGAAGATTTTCAGCCTGATACA
GATTAAATCAGAACGCAGAAGCGGTCTGATAAAACAGAATTTGCCTGGCGGCAGTAGCGCGGTGGTCCCA
CCTGACCCCATGCCGAACTCAGAAGTGAAACGCCGTAGCGCCGATGGTAGTGTGGGGTCTCCCCATGCGA
GAGTAGGGAACTGCCAGGCATCAAATAAAACGAAAGGCTCAGTCGAAAGACTGGGCCTTTCGTTTTATCT
GTTGTTTGTCGGTGAACGCTCTCCTGAGTAGGACAAATCCGCCGGGAGCGGATTTGAACGTTGCGAAGCA
ACGGCCCGGAGGGTGGCGGGCAGGACGCCCGCCATAAACTGCCAGGCATCAAATTAAGCAGAAGGCCATC
CTGACGGATGGCCTTTTTGCGTTTCTACAAACTCTTTTGTTTATTTTTCTAAATACATTCAAATATGTAT
CCGCTCATGAGACAATAACCCTGATAAATGCTTCAATAATATTGAAAAAGGAAGAGTATGAGTATTCAAC
ATTTCCGTGTCGCCCTTATTCCCTTTTTTGCGGCATTTTGCCTTCCTGTTTTTGCTCACCCAGAAACGCT
GGTGAAAGTAAAAGATGCTGAAGATCAGTTGGGTGCAGCAAACTATTAACTGGCGAACTACTTACTCTAG
CTTCCCGGCAACAATTAATAGACTGGATGGAGGCGGATAAAGTTGCAGGACCACTTCTGCGCTCGGCCCT
TCCGGCTGGCTGGTTTATTGCTGATAAATCTGGAGCCGGTGAGCGTGGGTCTCGCGGTATCATTGCAGCA
CTGGGGCCAGATGGTAAGCCCTCCCGTATCGTAGTTATCTACACGACGGGGAGTCAGGCAACTATGGATG
AACGAAATAGACAGATCGCTGAGATAGGTGCCTCACTGATTAAGCATTGGTAACTGTCAGACCAAGTTTA
CTCATATATACTTTAGATTGATT
[125 nt withheld, positions 3594-3718]
C
[141 nt withheld, positions 3720-3860]
CCTTTGACGTTGGAGTCCACGTTCTTT
[37 nt withheld, positions 3888-3924]
ACCCTATCTCGGGCTATTCTTTTGATTTATAAGGGATTTTGCCGATTTCGGCCTATTGGTTAAAAAATGA
GCTGATTTAACAAAAATTTAACGCGAATTTTAACAAAATATTAACGTTTACAATTTAAAAGGATCTAGGT
GAAGATCCTTTTTGATAATCTCATGACCAAAATCCCTTAACGTGAGTTTTCGTTCCACTGAGCGTCAGAC
CCCGTAGAAAAGATCAAAGGATCTTCTTGAGATCCTTTTTTTCTGCGCGTAATCTGCTGCTTGCAAACAA
AAAAACCACCGCTACCAGCGGTGGTTTGTTTGCCGGATCAAGAGCTACCAACTCTTTTTCCGAAGGTAAC
TGGCTTCAGCAGAGCGCAGATACCAAATACTGTCCTTCTAGTGTAGCCGTAGTTAGGCCACCACTTCAAG
AACTCTGTAGCACCGCCTACATACCTCGCTCTGCTAATCCTGTTACCAGTCAGGCATTTGAGAAGCACAC
GGTCACACTGCTTCCGGTAGTCAATAAACCGGTAAACCAGCAATAGACATAAGCGGCTATTTAACGACCC
TGCCCTGAACCGACGACCGGGTCGAATTTGCTTTCGAATTTCTGCCATTCATCCGCTTATTATCACTTAT
TCAGGCGTAGCAACCAGGCGTTTAAGGGCACCAATAACTGCCTTAAAAAAATTACGCCCCGCCCTGCCAC
TCATCGCAGTACTGTTGTAATTCATTAAGCATTCTGCCGACATGGAAGCCATCACAAACGGCATGATGAA
CCTGAATCGCCAGCGGCATCAGCACCTTGTCGCCTTGCGTATAATATTTGCCCATGGTGAAAACGGGGGC
GAAGAAGTTGTCCATATTGGCCACGTTTAAATCAAAACTGGTGAAACTCACCCAGGGATTGGCTGAGACG
AAAAACATATTCTCAATAAACCCTTTAGGGAAATAGGCCAGGTTTTCACCGTAACACGCCACATCTTGCG
AATATATGTGTAGAAACTGCCGGAAATCGTCGTGGTATTCACTCCAGAGCGATGAAAACGTTTCAGTTTG
CTCATGGAAAACGGTGTAACAAGGGTGAACACTATCCCATATCACCAGCTCACCGTCTTTCATTGCCATA
CGGAATTCCGGATGAGCATTCATCAGGCGGGCAAGAATGTGAATAAAGGCCGGATAAAACTTGTGCTTAT
TTTTCTTTACGGTCTTTAAAAAGGCCGTAATATCCAGCTGAACGGTCTGGTTATAGGTACATTGAGCAAC
TGACTGAAATGCCTCAAAATGTTCTTTACGATGCCATTGGGATATATCAACGGTGGTATATCCAGTGATT
TTTTTCTCCATTTTAGCTTCCTTAGCTCCTGAAAATCTCGATAACTCAAAAAATACGCCCGGTAGTGATC
TTATTTCATTATGGTGAAAGTTGGAACCTCTTACGTGCCGATCAACGTCTCATTTTCGCCAAAAGTTGGC
CCAGGGCTTCCCGGTATCAACAGGGACACCAGGATTTATTTATTCTGCGAAGTGATCTTCCGTCACAGGT
ATTTATTCGGCGCAAAGTGCGTCGGGTGATGCTGCCAACTTACTGATTTAGTGTATGATGGTGTTTTTGA
GGTGCTCCAGTGGCTTCTGTTTCTATCAGCTGTCCCTCCTGTTCAGCTACTGACGGGGTGGTGCGTAACG
GCAAAAGCACCGCCGGACATCAGCGCTAGTAGCGGAGTGTATACTGGCTTACTATGTTGGCACTGATGAG
GGTGTCAGTGAAGTGCTTCATGTGGCAGGAGAAAAAAGGCTGCACCGGTGCGTCAGCAGAATATGTGATA
CAGGATATATTCCGCTTCCTCGCTCACTGACTCGCTACGCTCGGTCGTTCGACTGCGGCGAGCGGAAATG
GCTTACGAACGGGGCGGAGATTTCCTGGAAGATGCCAGGAAGATACTTAACAGGGAAGTGAGAGGGCCGC
GGCAAAGCCGTTTTTCCATAGGCTCCGCCCCCCTGACAAGCATCACGAAATCTGACGCTCAAATCAGTGG
TGGCGAAACCCGACAGGACTATAAAGATACCAGGCGTTTCCCCCTGGCGGCTCCCTCGTGCGCTCTCCTG
TTCCTGCCTTTCGGTTTACCGGTGTCATTCCGCTGTTATGGCCGCGTTTGTCTCATTCCACGCCTGACAC
TCAGTTCCGGGTAGGCAGTTCGCTCCAAGCTGGACTGTATGCACGAACCCCCCGTTCAGTCCGACCGCTG
CGCCTTATCCGGTAACTATCGTCTTGAGTCCAACCCGGAAAGACATGCAAAAGCACCACTGGCAGCAGCC
ACTGGTAATTGATTTAGAGGAGTTAGTCTTGAAGTCATGCGCCGGTTAAGGCTAAACTGAAAGGACAAGT
TTTGGTGACTGCGCTCCTCCAAGCCAGTTACCTCGGTTCAAAGAGTTGGTAGCTCAGAGAACCTTCGAAA
AACCGCCCTGCAAGGCGGTTTTTTCGTTTTCAGAGCAAGAGATTACGCGCAGACCAAAACGATCTCAAGA
AGATCATCTTATTAATCAGATAAAATATTTCTAGGCTCATGAGCCCGAAGTGGCGAGCCCGATCTTCCCC
ATCGGTGATGTCGGCGATATAGGCGCCAGCAACCGCACCTGTGGCGCCGGTGATGCCGGCCACGATGCGT
CCGGCGTAGAGGATCTGCTCATGTTTGACAGCTTATC
